>Addgene plasmid #91476 | pHH0103_NCK1-3/3 | addgene full sequence | sequence record 192364 | Addgene NGS Result
CCTATAAAAATAGGCGTATCACGAGGCCCTTTCGTCTTCAAGAATTCCCGACACCATCGAATGGTGCAAA
ACCTTTCGCGGTATGGCATGATAGCGCCCGGAAGAGAGTCAATTCAGGGTGGTGAATGTGAAACCAGTAA
CGTTATACGATGTCGCAGAGTATGCCGGTGTCTCTTATCAGACCGTTTCCCGCGTGGTGAACCAGGCCAG
CCACGTTTCTGCGAAAACGCGGGAAAAAGTGGAAGCGGCGATGGCGGAGCTGAATTACATTCCCAACCGC
GTGGCACAACAACTGGCGGGCAAACAGTCGTTGCTGATTGGCGTTGCCACCTCCAGTCTGGCCCTGCACG
CGCCGTCGCAAATTGTCGCGGCGATTAAATCTCGCGCCGATCAACTGGGTGCCAGCGTGGTGGTGTCGAT
GGTAGAACGAAGCGGCGTCGAAGCCTGTAAAGCGGCGGTGCACAATCTTCTCGCGCAACGCGTCAGTGGG
CTGATCATTAACTATCCGCTGGATGACCAGGATGCCATTGCTGTGGAAGCTGCCTGCACTAATGTTCCGG
CGTTATTTCTTGATGTCTCTGACCAGACACCCATCAACAGTATTATTTTCTCCCATGAAGACGGTACGCG
ACTGGGCGTGGAGCATCTGGTCGCATTGGGTCACCAGCAAATCGCGCTGTTAGCGGGCCCATTAAGTTCT
GTCTCGGCGCGTCTGCGTCTGGCTGGCTGGCATAAATATCTCACTCGCAATCAAATTCAGCCGATAGCGG
AACGGGAAGGCGACTGGAGTGCCATGTCCGGTTTTCAACAAACCATGCAAATGCTGAATGAGGGCATCGT
TCCCACTGCGATGCTGGTTGCCAACGATCAGATGGCGCTGGGCGCAATGCGCGCCATTACCGAGTCCGGG
CTGCGCGTTGGTGCGGATATCTCGGTAGTGGGATACGACGATACCGAAGACAGCTCATGTTATATCCCGC
CGTTAACCACCATCAAACAGGATTTTCGCCTGCTGGGGCAAACCAGCGTGGACCGCTTGCTGCAACTCTC
TCAGGGCCAGGCGGTGAAGGGCAATCAGCTGTTGCCCGTCTCACTGGTGAAAAGAAAAACCACCCTGGCG
CCCAATACGCAAACCGCCTCTCCCCGCGCGTTGGCCGATTCATTAATGCAGCTGGCACGACAGGTTTCCC
GACTGGAAAGCGGGCAGTGAGCGCAACGCAATTAATGTAAGTTAGCTCACTCATTAGGCACAATTCTCAT
GTTTGACAGCTTATCATCGACTGCACGGTGCACCAATGCTTCTGGCGTCAGGCAGCCATCGGAAGCTGTG
GTATGGCTGTGCAGGTCGTAAATCACTGCATAATTCGTGTCGCTCAAGGCGCACTCCCGTTCTGGATAAT
GTTTTTTGCGCCGACATCATAACGGTTCTGGCAAATATTCTGAAATGAGCTGTTGACAATTAATCATCGG
CTCGTATAATGTGTGGAATTGTGAGCGGATAACAATTTCACACAGGAAACAGCCAGTCCGTTTAGGTGTT
TTCACGAGCACTTCACCAACAAGGACCATAGATTATGAAAATCGAAGAACACCATCACCATCACCATTCC
AGCGGTAAGCTTATGTCCCCTATACTAGGTTATTGGAAAATTAAGGGCCTTGTGCAACCCACTCGACTTC
TTTTGGAATATCTTGAAGAAAAATATGAAGAGCATTTGTATGAGCGCGATGAAGGTGATAAATGGCGAAA
CAAAAAGTTTGAATTGGGTTTGGAGTTTCCCAATCTTCCTTATTATATTGATGGTGATGTTAAATTAACA
CAGTCTATGGCCATCATACGTTATATAGCTGACAAGCACAACATGTTGGGTGGTTGTCCAAAAGAGCGTG
CAGAGATTTCAATGCTTGAAGGAGCGGTTTTGGATATTAGATACGGTGTTTCGAGAATTGCATATAGTAA
AGACTTTGAAACTCTCAAAGTTGATTTTCTTAGCAAGCTACCTGAAATGCTGAAAATGTTCGAAGATCGT
TTATGTCATAAAACATATTTAAATGGTGATCATGTAACCCATCCTGACTTCATGTTGTATGACGCTCTTG
ATGTTGTTTTATACATGGACCCAATGTGCCTGGATGCGTTCCCAAAATTAGTTTGTTTTAAAAAACGTAT
TGAAGCTATCCCACAAATTGATAAGTACTTGAAATCCAGCAAGTATATAGCATGGCCTTTGCAGGGCTGG
CAAGCCACGTTTGGTGGTGGCGACCATCCTCCAAAATCGGATCTGGAAGTTCTGTTCCAGGGGCCCCTGT
CCAGCGGTCTGGTTCCGCGTGGTTCCGGTACCGCGGCCCAGCCGGCCATGGCCCAGGGCGCGCTGCATGT
TGTTCAGGCCCTGTATCCATTTTCTTCCAGCAACGATGAAGAACTGAACTTTGAAAAAGGTGATGTTATG
GATGTTATTGAAAAACCGGAAAACGATCCGGAATGGTGGAAATGCCGTAAAATTAACGGTATGGTCGGTC
TGGTTCCGAAAAACTACGTTACCGTCATGCAGGCGGCCGCATA
[142 nt withheld, positions 2564-2705]
C
[98 nt withheld, positions 2707-2804]
AGTTTGTACTGGTGACGAAACTCAGTGTCTAGCTAGAGTGGC
[149 nt withheld, positions 2847-2995]
T
[41 nt withheld, positions 2997-3037]
T
[62 nt withheld, positions 3039-3100]
A
[35 nt withheld, positions 3102-3136]
CCTCCCTCAATCGGTTGAATGTCGCCCTTTTGTCTTTGGCGCTGGTAAACCATATGAA
[86 nt withheld, positions 3195-3280]
T
[54 nt withheld, positions 3282-3335]
CTAGCGCCGCCCTATACCTTGTCTGCCTCCCCGCGTTGCGTCGCGGTGCATGGAGCCGGGCCACCTCGAC
CTGAATGGAAGCCGGCGGCACCTCGCTAACGGATTCACCACTCCAAGAATTGGAGCCAATCAATTCTTGC
GGAGAACTGTGAATGCGCAAACCAACCCTTGGCAGAACATATCCATCGCGTCCGCCATCTCCAGCAGCCG
CACGCGGCGCATCTCGGGCAGCGTTGGGTCCTGGCCACGGGTGCGCATGATCGTGCTCCTGTCGTTGAGG
ACCCGGCTAGGCTGGCGGGGTTGCCTTACTGGTTAGCAGAATGAATCACCGATACGCGAGCGAACGTGAA
GCGACTGCTGCTGCAAAACGTCTGCGACCTGAGCAACAACATGAATGGTCTTCGGTTTCCGTGTTTCGTA
AAGTCTGGAAACGCGGAAGTCAGCGCCCTGCACCATTATGTTCCGGATCTGCATCGCAGGATGCTGCTGG
CTACCCTGTGGAACACCTACATCTGTATTAACGAAGCGCTGGCATTGACCCTGAGTGATTTTTCTCTGGT
CCCGCCGCATCCATACCGCCAGTTGTTTACCCTCACAACGTTCCAGTAACCGGGCATGTTCATCATCAGT
AACCCGTATCGTGAGCATCCTCTCTCGTTTCATCGGTATCATTACCCCCATGAACAGAAATCCCCCTTAC
ACGGAGGCATCAGTGACCAAACAGGAAAAAACCGCCCTTAACATGGCCCGCTTTATCAGAAGCCAGACAT
TAACGCTTCTGGAGAAACTCAACGAGCTGGACGCGGATGAACAGGCAGACATCTGTGAATCGCTTCACGA
CCACGCTGATGAGCTTTACCGCAGGATCCGCGAAATTGTAAGCGTTAATATTTTGTTAAAATTCGCGTTA
AATTTTTGTTAAATCAGCTCATTTTTTAACCAATAGGCCGAAATCGGCAAAATCCCTTATAAATCAAAAG
AATAGACCGAGATAGGGT
[37 nt withheld, positions 4334-4370]
AAAGAACGTGGACTCCAACGTCAAAGG
[49 nt withheld, positions 4398-4446]
T
[91 nt withheld, positions 4448-4538]
G
[124 nt withheld, positions 4540-4663]
CGCGGATCCTGCCTCGCGCGTTTCGGTGATGACGGTGAAAACCTCTGACACATGCAGCTCCCGGAGACGG
TCACAGCTTGTCTGTAAGCGGATGCCGGGAGCAGACAAGCCCGTCAGGGCGCGTCAGCGGGTGTTGGCGG
GTGTCGGGGCGCAGCCATGACCCAGTCACGTAGCGATAGCGGAGTGTATACTGGCTTAACTATGCGGCAT
CAGAGCAGATTGTACTGAGAGTGCACCATATGCGGTGTGAAATACCGCACAGATGCGTAAGGAGAAAATA
CCGCATCAGGCGCTCTTCCGCTTCCTCGCTCACTGACTCGCTGCGCTCGGTCGTTCGGCTGCGGCGAGCG
GTATCAGCTCACTCAAAGGCGGTAATACGGTTATCCACAGAATCAGGGGATAACGCAGGAAAGAACATGT
GAGCAAAAGGCCAGCAAAAGGCCAGGAACCGTAAAAAGGCCGCGTTGCTGGCGTTTTTCCATAGGCTCCG
CCCCCCTGACGAGCATCACAAAAATCGACGCTCAAGTCAGAGGTGGCGAAACCCGACAGGACTATAAAGA
TACCAGGGTTTCCCCCTGGAAGCTCCCTCGTGCGCTCTCCTGTTCCGACCCTGCCGCTTACCGGATACCT
GTCCGCCTTTCTCCCTTCGGGAAGCGTGGCGCTTTCTCATAGCTCACGCTGTAGGTATCTCAGTTCGGTG
TAGGTCGTTCGCTCCAAGCTGGGCTGTGTGCACGAACCCCCCGTTCAGCCCGACCGCTGCGCCTTATCCG
GTAACTATCGTCTTGAGTCCAACCCGGTAAGACACGACTTATCGCCACTGGCAGCAGCCACTGGTAACAG
GATTAGCAGAGCGAGGTATGTAGGCGGTGCTACAGAGTTCTTGAAGTGGTGGCCTAACTACGGCTACACT
AGAAGGACAGTATTTGGTATCTGCGCTCTGCTGAAGCCAGTTACCTTCGGAAAAAGAGTTGGTAGCTCTT
GATCCGGCAAACAAACCACCGCTGGTAGCGGTGGTTTTTTTGTTTGCAAGCAGCAGATTACGCGCAGAAA
AAAAGGATCTCAAGAAGATCCTTTGATCTTTTCTACGGGGTCTGACGCTCAGTGGAACGAAAACTCACGT
TAAGGGATTTTGGTCATGAGATTATCAAAAAGGATCTTCACCTAGATCCTTTTAAATTAAAAATGAAGTT
TTAAATCAATCTAAAGTATATATGAGTAAACTTGGTCTGACAGTTACCAATGCTTAATCAGTGAGGCACC
TATCTCAGCGATCTGTCTATTTCGTTCATCCATAGTTGCCTGACTCCCCGTCGTGTAGATAACTACGATA
CGGGAGGGCTTACCATCTGGCCCCAGTGCTGCAATGATACCGCGAGACCCACGCTCACCGGCTCCAGATT
TATCAGCAATAAACCAGCCAGCCGGAAGGGCCGAGCGCAGAAGTGGTCCTGCAACTTTATCCGCCTCCAT
CCAGTCTATTAATTGTTGCCGGGAAGCTAGAGTAAGTAGTTCGCCAGTTAATAGTTTGCGCAACGTTGTT
GCCATTGCTGCAGGCATCGTGGTGTCACGCTCGTCGTTTGGTATGGCTTCATTCAGCTCCGGTTCCCAAC
GATCAAGGCGAGTTACATGATCCCCCATATTGTGCAAAAAAGCGGTTAGCTCCTTCGGTCCTCCGATCGT
TGTCAGAAGTAAGTTGGCCGCAGTGTTATCACTCATGGTTATGGCAGCACTGCATAATTCTCTTACTGTC
ATGCCATCCGTAAGATGCTTTTCTGTGACTGGTGAGTACTCAACCAAGTCATTCTGAGAATAGTGTATGC
GGCGACCGAGTTGCTCTTGCCCGGCGTCAACACGGGATAATACCGCGCCACATAGCAGAACTTTAAAAGT
GCTCATCATTGGAAAACGTTCTTCGGGGCGAAAACTCTCAAGGATCTTACCGCTGTTGAGATCCAGTTCG
ATGTAACCCACTCGTGCACCCAACTGATCTTCAGCATCTTTTACTTTCACCAGCGTTTCTGGGTGAGCAA
AAACAGGAAGGCAAAATGCCGCAAAAAAGGGAATAAGGGCGACACGGAAATGTTGAATACTCATACTCTT
CCTTTTTCAATATTATTGAAGCATTTATCAGGGTTATTGTCTCATGAGCGGATACATATTTGAATGTATT
TAGAAAAATAAACAAATAGGGGTTCCGCGCACATTTCCCCGAAAAGTGCCACCTGACGTCTAAGAAACCA
TTATTATCATGACATTAA
Features (pLannotate 1.2.2; 21 found; start..end, strand, type, name):
     50..127     +  promoter       lacIq promoter: lacI (mutant); In the lacIq allele, a single base change in the promoter boosts expression of the lacI gene about 10-fold.
    128..1210    +  CDS            lacI: lac repressor; lacI; The lac repressor binds to the lac operator to inhibit transcription in E. coli. This inhibition can be relieved by adding lactose or isopropyl-β-D-thiogalactopyranoside (IPTG).
   1223..1244    +  protein_bind   CAP binding site: CAP binding activates transcription in the presence of cAMP. E. coli catabolite activator protein
   1263..1280    +  promoter       tet promoter (fragment): E. coli promoter for tetracycline efflux protein gene
   1453..1481    +  promoter       tac promoter: strong E. coli promoter; hybrid between the trp and lac UV5 promoters
   1489..1505    +  protein_bind   lac operator: The lac repressor binds to the lac operator to inhibit transcription in E. coli. This inhibition can be relieved by adding lactose or isopropyl-β-D-thiogalactopyranoside (IPTG). lac repressor encoded by lacI
   1590..1607    +  CDS            6xHis: 6xHis affinity tag
   1623..2276    +  CDS            GST26_SCHJA: Experimental evidence at protein level: Swiss-Prot protein existence level 1. GST isoenzymes appear to play a central role in the parasite detoxification system. Other functions are also suspected including a role in increasing the solubility of haematin in the parasite gut. From Schistosoma japonicum (Blood fluke).
   2373..2552    +  CDS            NCK1 (fragment): NCK1_HUMAN - Also known as NCK. Experimental evidence at protein level: Swiss-Prot protein existence level 1. Adapter protein which associates with tyrosine-phosphorylated growth factor receptors, such as KDR and PDGFRB, or their cellular substrates. Maintains low levels of EIF2S1 phosphorylation by promoting its dephosphorylation by PP1. Plays a role in the DNA damage response, not in the detection of the damage by ATM/ATR, but for efficient activation of downstream effectors, such as that of CHEK2. Plays a role in ELK1-dependent transcriptional activation in response to activated Ras signali
   2568..2615    +  terminator     fd terminator (sequence withheld): central terminator from bacteriophage fd (Otsuka and Kunisawa, 1982)
   2620..2832    +  CDS            M13 gene III (fragment) (sequence partly withheld): pIII; III; minor coat protein
   2847..3317    +  CDS            M13 gene III (fragment) (sequence partly withheld): pIII; III; minor coat protein
   3339..3409    +  CDS            TcR (fragment): tetracycline efflux protein; tet; confers resistance to tetracycline
   3651..4031    -  CDS            YPB1_ECOLX: Protein predicted: Swiss-Prot protein existence level 4. From Escherichia coli.
   4048..4199    +  CDS            rop (fragment): Rop protein, which maintains plasmids at low copy number; rop
   4235..4663    -  rep_origin     f1 ori (sequence partly withheld): f1 bacteriophage origin of replication; arrow indicates direction of (+) strand synthesis
   4672..4711    +  CDS            rop (fragment): Rop protein, which maintains plasmids at low copy number; rop
   4813..4953    +  misc_feature   bom: basis of mobility region from pBR322
   5139..5726    -  rep_origin     ori: high-copy-number ColE1/pMB1/pBR322/pUC origin of replication
   5900..6757    -  CDS            bla: BLAT_ECOLX - Experimental evidence at protein level: Swiss-Prot protein existence level 1. TEM-type are the most prevalent beta-lactamases in enterobacteria; they hydrolyze the beta-lactam bond in susceptible beta-lactam antibiotics, thus conferring resistance to penicillins and cephalosporins. TEM-3 and TEM-4 are capable of hydrolyzing cefotaxime and ceftazidime. TEM-5 is capable of hydrolyzing ceftazidime. TEM-6 is capable of hydrolyzing ceftazidime and aztreonam. TEM-8/CAZ-2, TEM- 16/CAZ-7 and TEM-24/CAZ-6 are markedly active against ceftazidime. IRT- 4 shows resistance to beta-lactamase in
   6758..6862    -  promoter       AmpR promoter: bla
