[The description below was written by a language model from this plasmid's Addgene catalogue record and pLannotate feature annotations shown in this document.]
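Description:
pHH0103_NCK1-3/3 is a 6,921-nt bacterial expression plasmid built on the pHH0103 backbone for producing and purifying an isolated SH3 domain of the human adaptor protein NCK1. The "3/3" in the name suggests the third of NCK1's three SH3 domains, although the record does not say so explicitly. The insert is listed as about 230 bp and was cloned between SfiI and NotI sites. The annotation detects a 180-nt NCK1 coding fragment within it.

Expression is driven by the strong hybrid tac promoter, which is followed by a lac operator. The plasmid also carries lacI under the lacIq promoter, so transcription is repressed until it is induced with IPTG or lactose. The annotated features downstream of the promoter run in the order 6xHis tag, Schistosoma japonicum glutathione S-transferase, then the NCK1 fragment. This arrangement is consistent with an N-terminal His-GST fusion that can be purified by metal-chelate or glutathione affinity, though the reading frame and linker details are not given.

An fd phage terminator follows the insert. Beyond it lie fragments of M13 gene III, remnants of a tetracycline resistance gene and a tet promoter fragment. These suggest the backbone descends from a pBR322-type phagemid display vector, and they appear to be vestigial here.

The plasmid replicates from a ColE1/pMB1-type origin with the pBR322 bom region, and its rop sequence is interrupted by an f1 phage origin. The catalogue lists it as low copy. Selection is by ampicillin through the TEM β-lactamase gene and its native promoter. It belongs to a set of constructs made for a family-wide survey of the binding specificities of human SH3 domains.
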