Addgene plasmid #91476: pHH0103_NCK1-3/3
Purpose: Protein expression and purification of human SH3 domain construct NCK1-3/3
Depositing lab: Sachdev Sidhu. Depositing organization: University of Toronto. Publication: Comprehensive Analysis of the Human SH3 Domain Family Reveals a Wide Variety of Non-canonical Specificities. Teyra J, Huang H, Jain S, Guan X, Dong A, Liu Y, Tempel W, Min J, Tong Y, Kim PM, Bader GD, Sidhu SS. Structure. 2017 Oct 3;25(10):1598-1610.e3. doi: 10.1016/j.str.2017.07.017. Epub 2017 Sep 7. PubMed 28890361.
Backbone
  Vector backbone: pHH0103
  Vector type: Bacterial Expression
Growth in bacteria
  Bacterial resistance: Ampicillin, 100 μg/mL
  Growth temperature: 37°C
  Growth strain: DH5alpha
  Copy number: Low Copy
Gene/Insert
  Gene/Insert name: NCK1-3/3
  Species: H. sapiens (human)
  Insert size (bp): 230
  Entrez Gene: NCK1 (a.k.a. NCK, NCKalpha, nck-1)
  Cloning method: Restriction Enzyme; 5′ cloning site Sfi1 (unknown if destroyed); 3′ cloning site Not1 (unknown if destroyed)
Terms and licenses: Academic/Nonprofit Terms; Industry Terms: Not Available to Industry
How to cite: pHH0103_NCK1-3/3 was a gift from Sachdev Sidhu (Addgene plasmid # 91476 ; http://n2t.net/addgene:91476 ; RRID:Addgene_91476)
