>Addgene plasmid #91476 | pHH0103_NCK1-3/3 | depositor partial sequence | sequence record 175964 | insert sequence
GGTACCGAATTCGGATCCGCGCGCTGCATGTTGTTCAGGCCCTGTATCCATTTTCTTCCAGCAACGATGA
AGAACTGAACTTTGAAAAAGGTGATGTTATGGATGTTATTGAAAAACCGGAAAACGATCCGGAATGGTGG
AAATGCCGTAAAATTAACGGTATGGTCGGTCTGGTTCCGAAAAACTACGTTACCGTCATGCAGGCGGCCG
CTAGCTAAGTCGACGAGCTC
